Addgene plasmid #76788: CDK17 gRNA (BRDN0001146845)
Purpose: 3rd generation lentiviral gRNA plasmid targeting human CDK17
Depositing lab: John Doench & David Root. Depositing organization: Broad Institute. Publication: Optimized sgRNA design to maximize activity and minimize off-target effects of CRISPR-Cas9. Doench JG, Fusi N, Sullender M, Hegde M, Vaimberg EW, Donovan KF, Smith I, Tothova Z, Wilen C, Orchard R, Virgin HW, Listgarten J, Root DE. Nat Biotechnol. 2016 Jan 18. doi: 10.1038/nbt.3437. PubMed 26780180.
Backbone
  Vector backbone: lentiGuide-Puro
  Backbone manufacturer: Zhang Lab (Addgene plasmid # 52963)
  Vector type: Mammalian Expression, Lentiviral, CRISPR
  Selectable markers: Puromycin
Growth in bacteria
  Bacterial resistance: Ampicillin, 100 μg/mL
  Growth temperature: 37°C
  Growth strain: DH5alpha
  Copy number: High Copy
Gene/Insert
  Gene/Insert name: CDK17 (alt names: CDK17; NM_001170464.2)
  gRNA/shRNA sequence: ACATAGACGGATCTCAATGG
  Species: H. sapiens (human)
  Entrez Gene: CDK17 (a.k.a. PCTAIRE2, PCTK2)
  Promoter: hU6
  Cloning method: Unknown
  Sequencing primers: 5′ U6-F; 3′ pS2-R
Terms and licenses: Academic/Nonprofit Terms; Industry Terms: Not Available to Industry
Depositor comments: The gRNA was designed to target the following Genbank reference sequence(s): NM_001170464.2,NM_002595.4. Note that this plasmid does NOT contain Cas9. It should be used in conjunction with lentiCas9-Blast (Addgene #52962) or otherwise with cell lines already expressing Cas9. Browse the full kinome gRNA library at http://www.addgene.org/pooled-library/broadgpp-human-kinome/ or visit http://www.broadinstitute.org/rnai/public/ for detailed protocols and information.
How to cite: CDK17 gRNA (BRDN0001146845) was a gift from John Doench & David Root (Addgene plasmid # 76788 ; http://n2t.net/addgene:76788 ; RRID:Addgene_76788)
