[The description below was written by a language model from this plasmid's Addgene catalogue record and pLannotate feature annotations shown in this document.]
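Description:
CDK17 gRNA (BRDN0001146845) is a third-generation lentiviral guide RNA plasmid built on the lentiGuide-Puro backbone and designed to direct Streptococcus pyogenes Cas9 to the human CDK17 gene (also known as PCTAIRE2 or PCTK2). It is propagated in E. coli as a high-copy plasmid through a ColE1/pUC-type origin with ampicillin selection from the β-lactamase gene. The backbone also carries an f1 origin, an SV40 origin and poly(A) signal, and remnants of lac and phage promoter elements.

The lentiviral transfer cassette begins with an RSV promoter fused to a truncated HIV-1 5' LTR, which makes genomic RNA production in packaging cells independent of Tat. This is followed by the Ψ packaging signal with a partial gag sequence and the Rev response element for Rev-dependent nuclear export. A human U6 RNA polymerase III promoter then drives the 20-nucleotide CDK17-targeting spacer joined to the Cas9 gRNA scaffold. A cPPT/CTS element, which aids nuclear import of the viral genome, follows. Downstream, the EF-1α core promoter with its intron A expresses puromycin N-acetyltransferase for selecting transduced mammalian cells. A WPRE enhances transcript expression, and the cassette ends in a self-inactivating ΔU3 3' LTR.

The plasmid does not encode Cas9, so it must be used with a separate Cas9 vector such as lentiCas9-Blast or in cells that already express the nuclease. The guide was designed against two CDK17 reference transcripts and belongs to a human kinome gRNA collection associated with work on optimized sgRNA design, making it suited to CRISPR knockout of CDK17.
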