Features (pLannotate 1.2.2; 29 found; start..end, strand, type, name):
     14..80      +  CDS            small t antigen (fragment): SV40 (simian virus 40) small t antigen
    106..317     +  promoter       EF-1α core promoter: core promoter for human elongation factor EF-1α
    318..1256    +  intron         EF-1α intron A: intron upstream of the start codon of human EF-1α
   1278..1877    +  CDS            PuroR (fragment): puromycin N-acetyltransferase; pac from Streptomyces; confers resistance to puromycin
   1893..2481    +  misc_feature   WPRE: woodchuck hepatitis virus posttranscriptional regulatory element
   2532..2551    +  misc_feature   cPPT/CTS (fragment): central polypurine tract and central termination sequence of HIV-1
   2553..2786    +  LTR            3' LTR (ΔU3): self-inactivating 3' long terminal repeat (LTR) from HIV-1
   2864..2985    +  polyA_signal   SV40 poly(A) signal: SV40 polyadenylation signal
   3025..3160    +  rep_origin     SV40 ori: SV40 origin of replication
   3181..3199    -  promoter       T7 promoter: promoter for bacteriophage T7 RNA polymerase
   3207..3362    +  CDS            lacZα (fragment): LacZα fragment of β-galactosidase; lacZ fragment
   3367..3795    +  rep_origin     f1 ori (sequence partly withheld): f1 bacteriophage origin of replication; arrow indicates direction of (+) strand synthesis
   3848..3952    +  promoter       AmpR promoter: bla
   3953..4813    +  CDS            AmpR: β-lactamase; bla; confers resistance to ampicillin, carbenicillin, and related antibiotics
   4984..5572    +  rep_origin     ori: high-copy-number ColE1/pMB1/pBR322/pUC origin of replication
   5755..5847    +  CDS            lacI (fragment): lac repressor; lacI; The lac repressor binds to the lac operator to inhibit transcription in E. coli. This inhibition can be relieved by adding lactose or isopropyl-β-D-thiogalactopyranoside (IPTG).
   5860..5881    +  protein_bind   CAP binding site: CAP binding activates transcription in the presence of cAMP. E. coli catabolite activator protein
   5896..5926    +  promoter       lac promoter: promoter for the E. coli lac operon
   5934..5950    +  protein_bind   lac operator: The lac repressor binds to the lac operator to inhibit transcription in E. coli. This inhibition can be relieved by adding lactose or isopropyl-β-D-thiogalactopyranoside (IPTG). lac repressor encoded by lacI
   5995..6013    +  promoter       T3 promoter: promoter for bacteriophage T3 RNA polymerase
   6041..6267    +  promoter       RSV promoter: Rous sarcoma virus enhancer/promoter
   6268..6448    +  LTR            5' LTR (truncated): truncated 5' long terminal repeat (LTR) from HIV-1
   6495..6620    +  misc_feature   HIV-1 Ψ: packaging signal of human immunodeficiency virus type 1
   6604..6967    +  CDS            HIV-1 gag (fragment): gag protein from human immunodeficiency virus 1; gag
   7113..7346    +  misc_feature   RRE: The Rev response element (RRE) of HIV-1 allows for Rev-dependent mRNA export from the nucleus to the cytoplasm.
   7723..7749    +  CDS            Rev (fragment): human immunodeficiency virus 1 (HIV-1) Rev protein; rev; enhances nuclear export of unspliced and incompletely spliced viral mRNAs
   7753..7993    +  promoter       U6 promoter: RNA polymerase III promoter for human U6 snRNA
   8023..8098    +  misc_RNA       gRNA scaffold: guide RNA scaffold for the Streptococcus pyogenes CRISPR/Cas9 system
   8154..8271    +  misc_feature   cPPT/CTS: central polypurine tract and central termination sequence of HIV-1
>Addgene plasmid #76788 | CDK17 gRNA (BRDN0001146845) | addgene full sequence | sequence record 186508 | Addgene Assembled Sequence
CCCGGGTGCAAAGATGGATAAAGTTTTAAACAGAGAGGAATCTTTGCAGCTAATGGACCTTCTAGGTCTT
GAAAGGAGTGGGAATTGGCTCCGGTGCCCGTCAGTGGGCAGAGCGCACATCGCCCACAGTCCCCGAGAAG
TTGGGGGGAGGGGTCGGCAATTGATCCGGTGCCTAGAGAAGGTGGCGCGGGGTAAACTGGGAAAGTGATG
TCGTGTACTGGCTCCGCCTTTTTCCCGAGGGTGGGGGAGAACCGTATATAAGTGCAGTAGTCGCCGTGAA
CGTTCTTTTTCGCAACGGGTTTGCCGCCAGAACACAGGTAAGTGCCGTGTGTGGTTCCCGCGGGCCTGGC
CTCTTTACGGGTTATGGCCCTTGCGTGCCTTGAATTACTTCCACCTGGCTGCAGTACGTGATTCTTGATC
CCGAGCTTCGGGTTGGAAGTGGGTGGGAGAGTTCGAGGCCTTGCGCTTAAGGAGCCCCTTCGCCTCGTGC
TTGAGTTGAGGCCTGGCCTGGGCGCTGGGGCCGCCGCGTGCGAATCTGGTGGCACCTTCGCGCCTGTCTC
GCTGCTTTCGATAAGTCTCTAGCCATTTAAAATTTTTGATGACCTGCTGCGACGCTTTTTTTCTGGCAAG
ATAGTCTTGTAAATGCGGGCCAAGATCTGCACACTGGTATTTCGGTTTTTGGGGCCGCGGGCGGCGACGG
GGCCCGTGCGTCCCAGCGCACATGTTCGGCGAGGCGGGGCCTGCGAGCGCGGCCACCGAGAATCGGACGG
GGGTAGTCTCAAGCTGGCCGGCCTGCTCTGGTGCCTGGCCTCGCGCCGCCGTGTATCGCCCCGCCCTGGG
CGGCAAGGCTGGCCCGGTCGGCACCAGTTGCGTGAGCGGAAAGATGGCCGCTTCCCGGCCCTGCTGCAGG
GAGCTCAAAATGGAGGACGCGGCGCTCGGGAGAGCGGGCGGGTGAGTCACCCACACAAAGGAAAAGGGCC
TTTCCGTCCTCAGCCGTCGCTTCATGTGACTCCACGGAGTACCGGGCGCCGTCCAGGCACCTCGATTAGT
TCTCGAGCTTTTGGAGTACGTCGTCTTTAGGTTGGGGGGAGGGGTTTTATGCGATGGAGTTTCCCCACAC
TGAGTGGGTGGAGACTGAAGTTAGGCCAGCTTGGCACTTGATGTAATTCTCCTTGGAATTTGCCCTTTTT
GAGTTTGGATCTTGGTTCATTCTCAAGCCTCAGACAGTGGTTCAAAGTTTTTTTCTTCCATTTCAGGTGT
CGTGACGTACGGCCACCATGACCGAGTACAAGCCCACGGTGCGCCTCGCCACCCGCGACGACGTCCCCAG
GGCCGTACGCACCCTCGCCGCCGCGTTCGCCGACTACCCCGCCACGCGCCACACCGTCGATCCGGACCGC
CACATCGAGCGGGTCACCGAGCTGCAAGAACTCTTCCTCACGCGCGTCGGGCTCGACATCGGCAAGGTGT
GGGTCGCGGACGACGGCGCCGCCGTGGCGGTCTGGACCACGCCGGAGAGCGTCGAAGCGGGGGCGGTGTT
CGCCGAGATCGGCCCGCGCATGGCCGAGTTGAGCGGTTCCCGGCTGGCCGCGCAGCAACAGATGGAAGGC
CTCCTGGCGCCGCACCGGCCCAAGGAGCCCGCGTGGTTCCTGGCCACCGTCGGAGTCTCGCCCGACCACC
AGGGCAAGGGTCTGGGCAGCGCCGTCGTGCTCCCCGGAGTGGAGGCGGCCGAGCGCGCCGGGGTGCCCGC
CTTCCTGGAGACCTCCGCGCCCCGCAACCTCCCCTTCTACGAGCGGCTCGGCTTCACCGTCACCGCCGAC
GTCGAGGTGCCCGAAGGACCGCGCACCTGGTGCATGACCCGCAAGCCCGGTGCCTGAACGCGTTAAGTCG
ACAATCAACCTCTGGATTACAAAATTTGTGAAAGATTGACTGGTATTCTTAACTATGTTGCTCCTTTTAC
GCTATGTGGATACGCTGCTTTAATGCCTTTGTATCATGCTATTGCTTCCCGTATGGCTTTCATTTTCTCC
TCCTTGTATAAATCCTGGTTGCTGTCTCTTTATGAGGAGTTGTGGCCCGTTGTCAGGCAACGTGGCGTGG
TGTGCACTGTGTTTGCTGACGCAACCCCCACTGGTTGGGGCATTGCCACCACCTGTCAGCTCCTTTCCGG
GACTTTCGCTTTCCCCCTCCCTATTGCCACGGCGGAACTCATCGCCGCCTGCCTTGCCCGCTGCTGGACA
GGGGCTCGGCTGTTGGGCACTGACAATTCCGTGGTGTTGTCGGGGAAATCATCGTCCTTTCCTTGGCTGC
TCGCCTGTGTTGCCACCTGGATTCTGCGCGGGACGTCCTTCTGCTACGTCCCTTCGGCCCTCAATCCAGC
GGACCTTCCTTCCCGCGGCCTGCTGCCGGCTCTGCGGCCTCTTCCGCGTCTTCGCCTTCGCCCTCAGACG
AGTCGGATCTCCCTTTGGGCCGCCTCCCCGCGTCGACTTTAAGACCAATGACTTACAAGGCAGCTGTAGA
TCTTAGCCACTTTTTAAAAGAAAAGGGGGGACTGGAAGGGCTAATTCACTCCCAACGAAGACAAGATCTG
CTTTTTGCTTGTACTGGGTCTCTCTGGTTAGACCAGATCTGAGCCTGGGAGCTCTCTGGCTAACTAGGGA
ACCCACTGCTTAAGCCTCAATAAAGCTTGCCTTGAGTGCTTCAAGTAGTGTGTGCCCGTCTGTTGTGTGA
CTCTGGTAACTAGAGATCCCTCAGACCCTTTTAGTCAGTGTGGAAAATCTCTAGCAGTACGTATAGTAGT
TCATGTCATCTTATTATTCAGTATTTATAACTTGCAAAGAAATGAATATCAGAGAGTGAGAGGAACTTGT
TTATTGCAGCTTATAATGGTTACAAATAAAGCAATAGCATCACAAATTTCACAAATAAAGCATTTTTTTC
ACTGCATTCTAGTTGTGGTTTGTCCAAACTCATCAATGTATCTTATCATGTCTGGCTCTAGCTATCCCGC
CCCTAACTCCGCCCATCCCGCCCCTAACTCCGCCCAGTTCCGCCCATTCTCCGCCCCATGGCTGACTAAT
TTTTTTTATTTATGCAGAGGCCGAGGCCGCCTCGGCCTCTGAGCTATTCCAGAAGTAGTGAGGAGGCTTT
TTTGGAGGCCTAGGGACGTACCCAATTCGCCCTATAGTGAGTCGTATTACGCGCGCTCACTGGCCGTCGT
TTTACAACGTCGTGACTGGGAAAACCCTGGCGTTACCCAACTTAATCGCCTTGCAGCACATCCCCCTTTC
GCCAGCTGGCGTAATAGCGAAGAGGCCCGCACCGATCGCCCTTCCCAACAGTTGCGCAGCCTGAATGGCG
AATGGG
[124 nt withheld, positions 3367-3490]
C
[91 nt withheld, positions 3492-3582]
A
[49 nt withheld, positions 3584-3632]
CCTTTGACGTTGGAGTCCACGTTCTTT
[37 nt withheld, positions 3660-3696]
ACCCTATCTCGGTCTATTCTTTTGATTTATAAGGGATTTTGCCGATTTCGGCCTATTGGTTAAAAAATGA
GCTGATTTAACAAAAATTTAACGCGAATTTTAACAAAATATTAACGCTTACAATTTAGGTGGCACTTTTC
GGGGAAATGTGCGCGGAACCCCTATTTGTTTATTTTTCTAAATACATTCAAATATGTATCCGCTCATGAG
ACAATAACCCTGATAAATGCTTCAATAATATTGAAAAAGGAAGAGTATGAGTATTCAACATTTCCGTGTC
GCCCTTATTCCCTTTTTTGCGGCATTTTGCCTTCCTGTTTTTGCTCACCCAGAAACGCTGGTGAAAGTAA
AAGATGCTGAAGATCAGTTGGGTGCACGAGTGGGTTACATCGAACTGGATCTCAACAGCGGTAAGATCCT
TGAGAGTTTTCGCCCCGAAGAACGTTTTCCAATGATGAGCACTTTTAAAGTTCTGCTATGTGGCGCGGTA
TTATCCCGTATTGACGCCGGGCAAGAGCAACTCGGTCGCCGCATACACTATTCTCAGAATGACTTGGTTG
AGTACTCACCAGTCACAGAAAAGCATCTTACGGATGGCATGACAGTAAGAGAATTATGCAGTGCTGCCAT
AACCATGAGTGATAACACTGCGGCCAACTTACTTCTGACAACGATCGGAGGACCGAAGGAGCTAACCGCT
TTTTTGCACAACATGGGGGATCATGTAACTCGCCTTGATCGTTGGGAACCGGAGCTGAATGAAGCCATAC
CAAACGACGAGCGTGACACCACGATGCCTGTAGCAATGGCAACAACGTTGCGCAAACTATTAACTGGCGA
ACTACTTACTCTAGCTTCCCGGCAACAATTAATAGACTGGATGGAGGCGGATAAAGTTGCAGGACCACTT
CTGCGCTCGGCCCTTCCGGCTGGCTGGTTTATTGCTGATAAATCTGGAGCCGGTGAGCGTGGGTCTCGCG
GTATCATTGCAGCACTGGGGCCAGATGGTAAGCCCTCCCGTATCGTAGTTATCTACACGACGGGGAGTCA
GGCAACTATGGATGAACGAAATAGACAGATCGCTGAGATAGGTGCCTCACTGATTAAGCATTGGTAACTG
TCAGACCAAGTTTACTCATATATACTTTAGATTGATTTAAAACTTCATTTTTAATTTAAAAGGATCTAGG
TGAAGATCCTTTTTGATAATCTCATGACCAAAATCCCTTAACGTGAGTTTTCGTTCCACTGAGCGTCAGA
CCCCGTAGAAAAGATCAAAGGATCTTCTTGAGATCCTTTTTTTCTGCGCGTAATCTGCTGCTTGCAAACA
AAAAAACCACCGCTACCAGCGGTGGTTTGTTTGCCGGATCAAGAGCTACCAACTCTTTTTCCGAAGGTAA
CTGGCTTCAGCAGAGCGCAGATACCAAATACTGTTCTTCTAGTGTAGCCGTAGTTAGGCCACCACTTCAA
GAACTCTGTAGCACCGCCTACATACCTCGCTCTGCTAATCCTGTTACCAGTGGCTGCTGCCAGTGGCGAT
AAGTCGTGTCTTACCGGGTTGGACTCAAGACGATAGTTACCGGATAAGGCGCAGCGGTCGGGCTGAACGG
GGGGTTCGTGCACACAGCCCAGCTTGGAGCGAACGACCTACACCGAACTGAGATACCTACAGCGTGAGCT
ATGAGAAAGCGCCACGCTTCCCGAAGGGAGAAAGGCGGACAGGTATCCGGTAAGCGGCAGGGTCGGAACA
GGAGAGCGCACGAGGGAGCTTCCAGGGGGAAACGCCTGGTATCTTTATAGTCCTGTCGGGTTTCGCCACC
TCTGACTTGAGCGTCGATTTTTGTGATGCTCGTCAGGGGGGCGGAGCCTATGGAAAAACGCCAGCAACGC
GGCCTTTTTACGGTTCCTGGCCTTTTGCTGGCCTTTTGCTCACATGTTCTTTCCTGCGTTATCCCCTGAT
TCTGTGGATAACCGTATTACCGCCTTTGAGTGAGCTGATACCGCTCGCCGCAGCCGAACGACCGAGCGCA
GCGAGTCAGTGAGCGAGGAAGCGGAAGAGCGCCCAATACGCAAACCGCCTCTCCCCGCGCGTTGGCCGAT
TCATTAATGCAGCTGGCACGACAGGTTTCCCGACTGGAAAGCGGGCAGTGAGCGCAACGCAATTAATGTG
AGTTAGCTCACTCATTAGGCACCCCAGGCTTTACACTTTATGCTTCCGGCTCGTATGTTGTGTGGAATTG
TGAGCGGATAACAATTTCACACAGGAAACAGCTATGACCATGATTACGCCAAGCGCGCAATTAACCCTCA
CTAAAGGGAACAAAAGCTGGAGCTGCAAGCTTAATGTAGTCTTATGCAATACTCTTGTAGTCTTGCAACA
TGGTAACGATGAGTTAGCAACATGCCTTACAAGGAGAGAAAAAGCACCGTGCATGCCGATTGGTGGAAGT
AAGGTGGTACGATCGTGCCTTATTAGGAAGGCAACAGACGGGTCTGACATGGATTGGACGAACCACTGAA
TTGCCGCATTGCAGAGATATTGTATTTAAGTGCCTAGCTCGATACATAAACGGGTCTCTCTGGTTAGACC
AGATCTGAGCCTGGGAGCTCTCTGGCTAACTAGGGAACCCACTGCTTAAGCCTCAATAAAGCTTGCCTTG
AGTGCTTCAAGTAGTGTGTGCCCGTCTGTTGTGTGACTCTGGTAACTAGAGATCCCTCAGACCCTTTTAG
TCAGTGTGGAAAATCTCTAGCAGTGGCGCCCGAACAGGGACTTGAAAGCGAAAGGGAAACCAGAGGAGCT
CTCTCGACGCAGGACTCGGCTTGCTGAAGCGCGCACGGCAAGAGGCGAGGGGCGGCGACTGGTGAGTACG
CCAAAAATTTTGACTAGCGGAGGCTAGAAGGAGAGAGATGGGTGCGAGAGCGTCAGTATTAAGCGGGGGA
GAATTAGATCGCGATGGGAAAAAATTCGGTTAAGGCCAGGGGGAAAGAAAAAATATAAATTAAAACATAT
AGTATGGGCAAGCAGGGAGCTAGAACGATTCGCAGTTAATCCTGGCCTGTTAGAAACATCAGAAGGCTGT
AGACAAATACTGGGACAGCTACAACCATCCCTTCAGACAGGATCAGAAGAACTTAGATCATTATATAATA
CAGTAGCAACCCTCTATTGTGTGCATCAAAGGATAGAGATAAAAGACACCAAGGAAGCTTTAGACAAGAT
AGAGGAAGAGCAAAACAAAAGTAAGACCACCGCACAGCAAGCGGCCGCTGATCTTCAGACCTGGAGGAGG
AGATATGAGGGACAATTGGAGAAGTGAATTATATAAATATAAAGTAGTAAAAATTGAACCATTAGGAGTA
GCACCCACCAAGGCAAAGAGAAGAGTGGTGCAGAGAGAAAAAAGAGCAGTGGGAATAGGAGCTTTGTTCC
TTGGGTTCTTGGGAGCAGCAGGAAGCACTATGGGCGCAGCGTCAATGACGCTGACGGTACAGGCCAGACA
ATTATTGTCTGGTATAGTGCAGCAGCAGAACAATTTGCTGAGGGCTATTGAGGCGCAACAGCATCTGTTG
CAACTCACAGTCTGGGGCATCAAGCAGCTCCAGGCAAGAATCCTGGCTGTGGAAAGATACCTAAAGGATC
AACAGCTCCTGGGGATTTGGGGTTGCTCTGGAAAACTCATTTGCACCACTGCTGTGCCTTGGAATGCTAG
TTGGAGTAATAAATCTCTGGAACAGATTTGGAATCACACGACCTGGATGGAGTGGGACAGAGAAATTAAC
AATTACACAAGCTTAATACACTCCTTAATTGAAGAATCGCAAAACCAGCAAGAAAAGAATGAACAAGAAT
TATTGGAATTAGATAAATGGGCAAGTTTGTGGAATTGGTTTAACATAACAAATTGGCTGTGGTATATAAA
ATTATTCATAATGATAGTAGGAGGCTTGGTAGGTTTAAGAATAGTTTTTGCTGTACTTTCTATAGTGAAT
AGAGTTAGGCAGGGATATTCACCATTATCGTTTCAGACCCACCTCCCAACCCCGAGGGGACCCAGAGAGG
GCCTATTTCCCATGATTCCTTCATATTTGCATATACGATACAAGGCTGTTAGAGAGATAATTAGAATTAA
TTTGACTGTAAACACAAAGATATTAGTACAAAATACGTGACGTAGAAAGTAATAATTTCTTGGGTAGTTT
GCAGTTTTAAAATTATGTTTTAAAATGGACTATCATATGCTTACCGTAACTTGAAAGTATTTCGATTTCT
TGGCTTTATATATCTTGTGGAAAGGACGAAACACCGACATAGACGGATCTCAATGGGTTTTAGAGCTAGA
AATAGCAAGTTAAAATAAGGCTAGTCCGTTATCAACTTGAAAAAGTGGCACCGAGTCGGTGCTTTTTTAA
GCTTGGCGTAACTAGATCTTGAGACAAATGGCAGTATTCATCCACAATTTTAAAAGAAAAGGGGGGATTG
GGGGGTACAGTGCAGGGGAAAGAATAGTAGACATAATAGCAACAGACATACAAACTAAAGAATTACAAAA
ACAAATTACAAAAATTCAAAATTTTCGGGTTTATTACAGGGACAGCAGAGATCCACTTTGGCGCCGGCTC
GAGGGGG
