>Addgene plasmid #76788 | CDK17 gRNA (BRDN0001146845) | depositor partial sequence | sequence record 144248 | Target Sequence
ACATAGACGGATCTCAATGG
