>Addgene plasmid #76788 | CDK17 gRNA (BRDN0001146845) | addgene partial sequence | sequence record 186507 | hU6-F
AGAAAGTAATAATTTCTTGGGTAGTTTGCAGTTTTAAAATTATGTTTTAAAATGGACTATCATATGCTTA
CCGTAACTTGAAAGTATTTCGATTTCTTGGCTTTATATATCTTGTGGAAAGGACGAAACACCGACATAGA
CGGATCTCAATGGGTTTTAGAGCTAGAAATAGCAAGTTAAAATAAGGCTAGTCCGTTATCAACTTGAAAA
AGTGGCACCGAGTCGGTGCTTTTTTAAGCTTGGCGTAACTAGATCTTGAGACAAATGGCAGTATTCATCC
ACAATTTTAAAAGAAAAGGGGGGATTGGGGGGTACAGTGCAGGGGAAAGAATAGTAGACATAATAGCAAC
AGACATACAAACTAAAGAATTACAAAAACAAATTACAAAAATTCAAAATTTTCGGGTTTATTACAGGGAC
AGCAGAGATCCACTTTGGCGCCGGCTCGAGGGGGCCCGGGTGCAAAGATGGATAAAGTTTTAAACAGAGA
GGAATCTTTGCAGCTAATGGACCTTCTAGGTCTTGAAAGGAGTGGGAATTGGCTCCGGTGCCCGTCAGTG
GGCAGAGCGC
